Addgene plasmid #193129: GB3275
Purpose: A2 Proximal promoter sequence consisting of three times the target sequence for the gRNA1 (GB1838) flanked by random sequences.
Depositing lab: Diego Orzaez. Depositing organization: Instituto de Biologia Molecular y Celular de Plantas. Publication: GB_SynP: A Modular dCas9-Regulated Synthetic Promoter Collection for Fine-Tuned Recombinant Gene Expression in Plants. Moreno-Gimenez E, Selma S, Calvache C, Orzaez D. ACS Synth Biol. 2022 Sep 16;11(9):3037-3048. doi: 10.1021/acssynbio.2c00238. Epub 2022 Aug 31. PubMed 36044643.
Backbone
  Vector backbone: pUPD2
  Vector type: Synthetic Biology
Growth in bacteria
  Bacterial resistance: Chloramphenicol, 25 μg/mL
  Growth temperature: 37°C
  Growth strain: DH5alpha
  Copy number: High Copy
Gene/Insert
  Gene/Insert name: GB_SynP (A2) G1abc.2
  Species: Synthetic
  Cloning method: Restriction Enzyme; 5′ cloning site unknown (unknown if destroyed)
Terms and licenses: Academic/Nonprofit Terms; Industry Terms: Not Available to Industry
How to cite: GB3275 was a gift from Diego Orzaez (Addgene plasmid # 193129 ; http://n2t.net/addgene:193129 ; RRID:Addgene_193129)
