[The description below was written by a language model from this plasmid's Addgene catalogue record and pLannotate feature annotations shown in this document.]
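Description:
GB3275 is a small (about 2.3 kb) GoldenBraid part-domestication plasmid built on the pUPD2 backbone, catalogued as a synthetic biology vector. It is maintained in E. coli from a high-copy ColE1/pUC-type origin and selected with chloramphenicol. Resistance comes from the cat gene, which is driven by its native promoter, followed by the lambda t0 terminator, and spans the numbering origin of the circular record. The cloning region lies between BioBrick prefix and suffix sequences. It is insulated by a putative bacterial terminator upstream and the his operon terminator downstream, which limit transcriptional read-through between the insert and the backbone.

The insert, GB_SynP (A2) G1abc.2, is a fully synthetic DNA part that functions as an A2 proximal promoter module in the GB_SynP collection of dCas9-regulated synthetic plant promoters. According to the record, it contains three copies of the target sequence recognised by gRNA1 (defined in a separate construct, GB1838), embedded in random flanking sequence. The automated annotation does not label the insert itself, but the roughly 190 bp gap between the prefix and suffix is presumably where it sits. The part has no coding sequence, reporter or plant selection marker, so it is not an expression construct on its own. It is a building block meant to be combined with other promoter segments and downstream transcriptional unit parts. In the assembled promoter, a dCas9-based activator guided by the matching gRNA can bind the repeated target sites and tune transgene expression in plants. The exact cloning sites used are not recorded.
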