Features (pLannotate 1.2.2; 8 found; start..end, strand, type, name):
    307..404     -  promoter       cat promoter: promoter of the E. coli cat gene encoding chloramphenicol acetyltransferase
    490..533     -  terminator     bacterial terminator: putative bacterial transcription terminator
    536..557     +  misc_feature   BioBrick prefix: BioBrick prefix for parts that do not start with "ATG"
    746..765     +  misc_feature   BioBrick suffix: universal suffix for all parts
    766..823     +  terminator     his operon terminator: This putative transcriptin terminator from the E. coli his operon has a 2-bp deletion introduced during synthesis. Its efficiency has not been determined.
   1018..1606    -  rep_origin     ori: high-copy-number ColE1/pMB1/pBR322/pUC origin of replication
   1789..1883    -  terminator     lambda t0 terminator: transcription terminator from phage lambda
   1907..306     -  CDS            cat (across the origin): CAT_ECOLX - Experimental evidence at protein level: Swiss-Prot protein existence level 1. This enzyme is an effector of chloramphenicol resistance in bacteria. From Escherichia coli. This protein is used as a marker in many commonly used cloning vectors, such as pACYC184.
>Addgene plasmid #193129 | GB3275 | addgene full sequence | sequence record 380440 | Addgene NGS Result
AAACGTTTCAGTTTGCTCATGGAAAACGGTGTAACAAGGGTGAACACTATCCCATATCACCAGCTCACCG
TCTTTCATTGCCATACGAAATTCCGGATGAGCATTCATCAGGCGGGCAAGAATGTGAATAAAGGCCGGAT
AAAACTTGTGCTTATTTTTCTTTACGGTCTTTAAAAAGGCCGTAATATCCAGCTGAACGGTCTGGTTATA
GGTACATTGAGCAACTGACTGAAATGCCTCAAAATGTTCTTTACGATGCCATTGGGATATATCAACGGTG
GTATATCCAGTGATTTTTTTCTCCATTTTAGCTTCCTTAGCTCCTGAAAATCTCGATAACTCAAAAAATA
CGCCCGGTAGTGATCTTATTTCATTATGGTGAAAGTTGGAACCTCTTACGTGCCCGATCAACTCGAGTGC
CACCTGACGTCTAAGAAACCATTATTATCATGACATTAACCTATAAAAATAGGCGTATCACGAGGCAGAA
TTTCAGATAAAAAAAATCCTTAGCTTTCGCTAAGGATGATTTCTGGAATTCGCGGCCGCTTCTAGAGCGA
TGAGTGGTCTCGTGACTCCCTCTTCTCTCACCAACCAGTCAACGCCCCGTACCGATGCTGAACAAGTCGA
TGCAGGCCCTTCTTCTCTCACCAACCAGTCCAATCCCGAGGCCTGACCCGACATATCCCATCTTCTCTCA
CCAACCAGTCGTAGCTAACTATGTTCCCTGAGACCACTCATCGCGACTAGTAGCGGCCGCTGCAGTCCGG
CAAAAAAGGGCAAGGTGTCACCACCCTGCCCTTTTTCTTTAAAACCGAAAAGATTACTTCGCGTTATGCA
GGCTTCCTCGCTCACTGACTCGCTGCGCTCGGTCGTTCGGCTGCGGCGAGCGGTATCAGCTCACTCAAAG
GCGGTAATACGGTTATCCACAGAATCAGGGGATAACGCAGGAAAGAACATGTGAGCAAAAGGCCAGCAAA
AGGCCAGGAACCGTAAAAAGGCCGCGTTGCTGGCGTTTTTCCACAGGCTCCGCCCCCCTGACGAGCATCA
CAAAAATCGACGCTCAAGTCAGAGGTGGCGAAACCCGACAGGACTATAAAGATACCAGGCGTTTCCCCCT
GGAAGCTCCCTCGTGCGCTCTCCTGTTCCGACCCTGCCGCTTACCGGATACCTGTCCGCCTTTCTCCCTT
CGGGAAGCGTGGCGCTTTCTCATAGCTCACGCTGTAGGTATCTCAGTTCGGTGTAGGTCGTTCGCTCCAA
GCTGGGCTGTGTGCACGAACCCCCCGTTCAGCCCGACCGCTGCGCCTTATCCGGTAACTATCGTCTTGAG
TCCAACCCGGTAAGACACGACTTATCGCCACTGGCAGCAGCCACTGGTAACAGGATTAGCAGAGCGAGGT
ATGTAGGCGGTGCTACAGAGTTCTTGAAGTGGTGGCCTAACTACGGCTACACTAGAAGAACAGTATTTGG
TATCTGCGCTCTGCTGAAGCCAGTTACCTTCGGAAAAAGAGTTGGTAGCTCTTGATCCGGCAAACAAACC
ACCGCTGGTAGCGGTGGTTTTTTTGTTTGCAAGCAGCAGATTACGCGCAGAAAAAAAGGATCTCAAGAAG
ATCCTTTGATCTTTTCTACGGGGTCTGACGCTCAGTGGAACGAAAACTCACGTTAAGGGATTTTGGTCAT
GAGATTATCAAAAAGGATCTTCACCTAGATCCTTTTAAATTAAAAATGAAGTTTTAAATCAATCTAAAGT
ATATATGAGTAAACTTGGTCTGACAGCTCGAGGCTTGGATTCTCACCAATAAAAAACGCCCGGCGGCAAC
CGAGCGTTCTGAACAAATCCAGATGGAGTTCTGAGGTCATTACTGGATCTATCAACAGGAGTCCAAGCGA
GCTCGATATCAAATTACGCCCCGCCCTGCCACTCGTCGCAGTACTGTTGTAATTCATTAAGCATTCTGCC
GACATGGAAGCCATCACAAACGGCATGATGAACCTGAATCGCCAGCGGCATCAGCACCTTGTCGCCTTGC
GTATAATATTTGCCCATGGTGAAAACGGGGGCGAAGAAGTTGTCCATATTGGCCACGTTTAAATCAAAAC
TGGTGAAACTCACCCAGGGATTGGCTGATACGAAAAACATATTCTCAATAAACCCTTTAGGGAAATAGGC
CAGGTTTTCACCGTAACACGCCACATCTTGCGAATATATGTGTAGAAACTGCCGGAAATCGTCGTGGTAT
TCACTCCAGAGTGATGA
